Addgene plasmid #1684: L4819
Purpose: (Empty Backbone)
Depositing lab: Andrew Fire. Depositing organization: Carnegie Institution for Science.
Backbone
  Vector backbone: Unknown
  Backbone size (bp): 3498
  Vector type: Worm Expression, RNAi
Growth in bacteria
  Bacterial resistance: Ampicillin, 100 μg/mL
  Growth temperature: 37°C
  Growth strain: DH5alpha
  Copy number: Unknown
Gene/Insert
  Gene/Insert name: None
  Tag / fusion protein: T3p, OriF1<<, OriF1>>, lacZN, T7p
  Cloning method: Restriction Enzyme
Terms and licenses: Academic/Nonprofit Terms; Industry Terms: Not Available to Industry
Depositor comments: See Fire Lab Vector Kit Documentation 1999. Fire Lab Miniprep Number pPD136.68, Ligation number L4819.
How to cite: L4819 was a gift from Andrew Fire (Addgene plasmid # 1684 ; http://n2t.net/addgene:1684 ; RRID:Addgene_1684)
