[The description below was written by a language model from this plasmid's Addgene catalogue record and pLannotate feature annotations shown in this document.]
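Description:
L4819 is a 3,498 bp empty-backbone plasmid from a 1999 C. elegans vector kit, catalogued as a worm expression/RNAi vector. The record lists the backbone as unknown, but the annotated features resemble a phagemid-style cloning vector. These include a high-copy ColE1/pUC-type origin for propagation in E. coli, a β-lactamase gene with its own promoter for ampicillin selection, and an f1 phage origin that can support single-stranded DNA production with helper phage. The catalogue lists f1 origin entries in both orientations, whereas the feature table detects only one. Remnants of the lac region are also present: a lacI fragment, CAP binding site, lac promoter and operator, and a partial lacZα coding segment.

The functional core is a cloning region flanked by convergent bacteriophage promoters. A T7 promoter reads in from one side and a T3 promoter, on the opposite strand across the circular junction, reads in from the other. Between them lie polylinker fragments of pUC and pBluescript type. These bracket a partial cat promoter and a truncated chloramphenicol acetyltransferase sequence. That segment may act as a stuffer to be replaced during restriction cloning, although the record does not state this, and chloramphenicol is not listed as a selection. No gene insert is present.

With a target fragment cloned between the two promoters, T7 and T3 polymerases can each transcribe one strand. The sense and antisense RNAs can then be combined into double-stranded RNA, which fits the RNAi designation. The record gives no specific application and instead points to the kit documentation. No nematode promoter or 3′ UTR is annotated, so the "worm expression" label appears to reflect the vector's use in worm RNAi work rather than in vivo transgene expression.
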