Features (pLannotate 1.2.2; 15 found; start..end, strand, type, name):
     13..31      -  promoter       T3 promoter: promoter for bacteriophage T3 RNA polymerase
     76..92      -  protein_bind   lac operator: The lac repressor binds to the lac operator to inhibit transcription in E. coli. This inhibition can be relieved by adding lactose or isopropyl-β-D-thiogalactopyranoside (IPTG). lac repressor encoded by lacI
    100..130     -  promoter       lac promoter: promoter for the E. coli lac operon
    145..166     -  protein_bind   CAP binding site: CAP binding activates transcription in the presence of cAMP. E. coli catabolite activator protein
    179..271     -  CDS            lacI (fragment): lac repressor; lacI; The lac repressor binds to the lac operator to inhibit transcription in E. coli. This inhibition can be relieved by adding lactose or isopropyl-β-D-thiogalactopyranoside (IPTG).
    454..1042    -  rep_origin     ori: high-copy-number ColE1/pMB1/pBR322/pUC origin of replication
   1213..2073    -  CDS            AmpR: β-lactamase; bla; confers resistance to ampicillin, carbenicillin, and related antibiotics
   2074..2178    -  promoter       AmpR promoter: bla
   2231..2659    -  rep_origin     f1 ori (sequence partly withheld): f1 bacteriophage origin of replication; arrow indicates direction of (+) strand synthesis
   2664..2819    -  CDS            lacZα (fragment): LacZα fragment of β-galactosidase; lacZ fragment
   2827..2845    +  promoter       T7 promoter: promoter for bacteriophage T7 RNA polymerase
   2854..2898    +  misc_feature   MCS (fragment): pUC18/19 multiple cloning site
   2901..2929    +  promoter       cat promoter (fragment): promoter of the E. coli cat gene encoding chloramphenicol acetyltransferase
   2930..3449    +  CDS            CmR (fragment): chloramphenicol acetyltransferase; cat; confers resistance to chloramphenicol
   3452..3498    -  misc_feature   MCS (fragment): pBluescript multiple cloning site
>Addgene plasmid #1684 | L4819 | depositor full sequence | sequence record 294 | Author sequence
CAGCTTTTGTTCCCTTTAGTGAGGGTTAATTGCGCGCTTGGCGTAATCATGGTCATAGCTGTTTCCTGTG
TGAAATTGTTATCCGCTCACAATTCCACACAACATACGAGCCGGAAGCATAAAGTGTAAAGCCTGGGGTG
CCTAATGAGTGAGCTAACTCACATTAATTGCGTTGCGCTCACTGCCCGCTTTCCAGTCGGGAAACCTGTC
GTGCCAGCTGCATTAATGAATCGGCCAACGCGCGGGGAGAGGCGGTTTGCGTATTGGGCGCTCTTCCGCT
TCCTCGCTCACTGACTCGCTGCGCTCGGTCGTTCGGCTGCGGCGAGCGGTATCAGCTCACTCAAAGGCGG
TAATACGGTTATCCACAGAATCAGGGGATAACGCAGGAAAGAACATGTGAGCAAAAGGCCAGCAAAAGGC
CAGGAACCGTAAAAAGGCCGCGTTGCTGGCGTTTTTCCATAGGCTCCGCCCCCCTGACGAGCATCACAAA
AATCGACGCTCAAGTCAGAGGTGGCGAAACCCGACAGGACTATAAAGATACCAGGCGTTTCCCCCTGGAA
GCTCCCTCGTGCGCTCTCCTGTTCCGACCCTGCCGCTTACCGGATACCTGTCCGCCTTTCTCCCTTCGGG
AAGCGTGGCGCTTTCTCATAGCTCACGCTGTAGGTATCTCAGTTCGGTGTAGGTCGTTCGCTCCAAGCTG
GGCTGTGTGCACGAACCCCCCGTTCAGCCCGACCGCTGCGCCTTATCCGGTAACTATCGTCTTGAGTCCA
ACCCGGTAAGACACGACTTATCGCCACTGGCAGCAGCCACTGGTAACAGGATTAGCAGAGCGAGGTATGT
AGGCGGTGCTACAGAGTTCTTGAAGTGGTGGCCTAACTACGGCTACACTAGAAGGACAGTATTTGGTATC
TGCGCTCTGCTGAAGCCAGTTACCTTCGGAAAAAGAGTTGGTAGCTCTTGATCCGGCAAACAAACCACCG
CTGGTAGCGGTGGTTTTTTTGTTTGCAAGCAGCAGATTACGCGCAGAAAAAAAGGATCTCAAGAAGATCC
TTTGATCTTTTCTACGGGGTCTGACGCTCAGTGGAACGAAAACTCACGTTAAGGGATTTTGGTCATGAGA
TTATCAAAAAGGATCTTCACCTAGATCCTTTTAAATTAAAAATGAAGTTTTAAATCAATCTAAAGTATAT
ATGAGTAAACTTGGTCTGACAGTTACCAATGCTTAATCAGTGAGGCACCTATCTCAGCGATCTGTCTATT
TCGTTCATCCATAGTTGCCTGACTCCCCGTCGTGTAGATAACTACGATACGGGAGGGCTTACCATCTGGC
CCCAGTGCTGCAATGATACCGCGAGACCCACGCTCACCGGCTCCAGATTTATCAGCAATAAACCAGCCAG
CCGGAAGGGCCGAGCGCAGAAGTGGTCCTGCAACTTTATCCGCCTCCATCCAGTCTATTAATTGTTGCCG
GGAAGCTAGAGTAAGTAGTTCGCCAGTTAATAGTTTGCGCAACGTTGTTGCCATTGCTACAGGCATCGTG
GTGTCACGCTCGTCGTTTGGTATGGCTTCATTCAGCTCCGGTTCCCAACGATCAAGGCGAGTTACATGAT
CCCCCATGTTGTGCAAAAAAGCGGTTAGCTCCTTCGGTCCTCCGATCGTTGTCAGAAGTAAGTTGGCCGC
AGTGTTATCACTCATGGTTATGGCAGCACTGCATAATTCTCTTACTGTCATGCCATCCGTAAGATGCTTT
TCTGTGACTGGTGAGTACTCAACCAAGTCATTCTGAGAATAGTGTATGCGGCGACCGAGTTGCTCTTGCC
CGGCGTCAATACGGGATAATACCGCGCCACATAGCAGAACTTTAAAAGTGCTCATCATTGGAAAACGTTC
TTCGGGGCGAAAACTCTCAAGGATCTTACCGCTGTTGAGATCCAGTTCGATGTAACCCACTCGTGCACCC
AACTGATCTTCAGCATCTTTTACTTTCACCAGCGTTTCTGGGTGAGCAAAAACAGGAAGGCAAAATGCCG
CAAAAAAGGGAATAAGGGCGACACGGAAATGTTGAATACTCATACTCTTCCTTTTTCAATATTATTGAAG
CATTTATCAGGGTTATTGTCTCATGAGCGGATACATATTTGAATGTATTTAGAAAAATAAACAAATAGGG
GTTCCGCGCACATTTCCCCGAAAAGTGCCACCTAAATTGTAAGCGTTAATATTTTGTTAAAATTCGCGTT
AAATTTTTGTTAAATCAGCTCATTTTTTAACCAATAGGCCGAAATCGGCAAAATCCCTTATAAATCAAAA
GAATAGACCGAGATAGGGT
[37 nt withheld, positions 2330-2366]
AAAGAACGTGGACTCCAACGTCAAAGG
[49 nt withheld, positions 2394-2442]
T
[91 nt withheld, positions 2444-2534]
G
[124 nt withheld, positions 2536-2659]
CCCATTCGCCATTCAGGCTGCGCAACTGTTGGGAAGGGCGATCGGTGCGGGCCTCTTCGCTATTACGCCA
GCTGGCGAAAGGGGGATGTGCTGCAAGGCGATTAAGTTGGGTAACGCCAGGGTTTTCCCAGTCACGACGT
TGTAAAACGACGGCCAGTGAGCGCGCGTAATACGACTCACTATAGGGCGAATTGGGTACCCGGGGATCCT
CTAGAGTCGACCTGCAGGCATGCAAGCTTGGCGAGATTTTCAGGAGCTAAGGAAGCTAAAATGGAGAAAA
AAATCACTGGATATACCACCGTTGATATATCCCAATGGCATCGTAAAGAACATTTTGAGGCATTTCAGTC
AGTTGCTCAATGTACCTATAACCAGACCGTTCAGCTGGATATTACGGCCTTTTTAAAGACCGTAAAGAAA
AATAAGCACAAGTTTTATCCGGCCTTTATTCACATTCTTGCCCGCCTGATGAATGCTCATCCGGAATTCC
GTATGGCAATGAAAGACGGTGAGCTGGTGATATGGGATAGTGTTCACCCTTGTTACACCGTTTTCCATGA
GCAAACTGAAACGTTTTCATCGCTCTGGAGTGAATACCACGACGATTTCCGGCAGTTTCTACACATATAT
TCGCAAGATGTGGCGTGTTACGGTGAAAACCTGGCCTATTTCCCTAAAGGGTTTATTGAGAATATGTTTT
TCGTCTCAGCCAATCCCTGGGTGAGTTTCACCAGTTTTGATTTAAACGTGGCCAATATGGACAACTTCTT
CGCCCCCGTTTTCACCATGGAACCGGTGGATCCACTAGTTCTAGAGCGGCCGCCACCGCGGTGGAGCTC
