>Addgene plasmid #1684 | L4819 | addgene partial sequence | sequence record 16816 | 1684_m13reverse
GATACCTCCTAAGGGAACAAAAGCTGGAGCTCCACCGCGGTGGCGGCCGCTCTAGAACTAGTGGATCCAC
CGGTTCATGGTGAAAACGGGGGCGAAGAAGTTGTCCATATTGGCCACGTTTAAATCAAAACTGGTGAAAC
TCACCCAGGGATTGGCTGAGACGAAAAACATATTCTCAATAAACCCTTTAGGGAAATAGGCCAGGTTTTC
ACCGTAACACGCCACATCTTGCGAATATATGTGTAGAAACTGCCGGAAATCGTCGTGGTATTCACTCCAG
AGCGATGAAAACGTTTCAGTTTGCTCATGGAAAACGGTGTAACAAGGGTGAACACTATCCCATATCACCA
GCTCACCGTCTTTCATTGCCATACGGAATTCCGGATGAGCATTCATCAGGCGGGCAAGAATGTGAATAAA
GGCCGGATAAAACTTGTGCTTATTTTTCTTTACGGTCTTTAAAAAGGCCGTAATATCCAGCTGAACGGTC
TGGTTATAGGTACATTGAGCAACTGACTGAAATGCCTCAAAATGTTCTTTACGATGCCATTGGGATATAT
CAACGGTGGTATATCCAGTGATTTTTTTCTCCATTTTAGCTTCCTTAGCTCCTGAAAATCTCGCCAAGCT
TGCATGCCTGCAGGTCGACTCTAGAGGATCCCCGGGTACCCAATTCGCCCTATAGTGAGTCGTATTACGC
GCGCTCACTGGCCGTCGTTTTACAACGTCGTGACTGGGAAAACCCTGGCGTTACCCAACTTAATCGCCTT
GCAGCACATCCCCCTTTCGCCAGCTGGCGTAATAGCGAAGAGGCCCGCACCGATCGCCCTTCCCAACAGT
TGCGCAGCCTGAATGGCGAATGGG
[99 nt withheld, positions 865-963]
CTTCCCTTCCTTTCTCGCCACGTTCGCCGGCTTTNCCCGTCAAGCTCTAAATCGGGGGCCTCCTTTAGGG
TTCNATTTAGNGCTTTACGGCNCCNCNACCCCAAAAACTTGATNAGGGNGAGGGTCNCGTNNGGGCCCCC
NCCCGGANAAACGNTTTTCCCCCTTTGACGTGGNGNCCCGTTCNTTANAGGGACCCTTGTTCCNANNGGA
AAACCCCCACCCTTCCGGCCTNTNTTTGANNAANGGATTNGCNATNCGCCCNTGGTTAAAAAAGNCCGAT
TANAAATTTCNNCATTTAAAAAATNACCCTAANTNGGGNCCTTNCGGAAGGGNNGCNCCCTTNTTTTTTT
NAAANTNAANGNCCCCCGGAAACCCGAGGNNTAATAGAAGAAAAAAAAAATCNGCCCCCCTTTTNTTTTC
NCTTTTCCCNNCNGGAAAAAAAANTGGGGGNTTCCNC
